>Addgene plasmid #99766 | DAZAP2 | addgene full sequence | sequence record 194116 | Addgene NGS Result
CAAAAAACCCCTCAAGACCCGTTTAGAGGCCCCAAGGGGTTATGCTAGGCGCGCCGGATCCTAATACGAC
TCACTATAGGGAGATTTAGGTGACACTATAGAAGTGACCTTTGACGGTGTCATAAAAGTCATGTCAACTA
AGCATCATTTAGAAGGCAAAGAAATTGATCCTAAACCATGCAATGTTAATATGAAAGGAAGAAGTAGAAG
ACAGTTAAAGATTTTTGTTGGAGGTATAGCTCCAGAACACAATGAAGAAACTTTACGTGATTTTTTCAAA
CAGTTTGGAAATATTACAGAGCTGACATTAATGAAAGATCAAAGTGGACACAGACATAGAGGATTTGCAT
TTGTCGCCTTTGATGATGAAGCTGTCGTGAAACAATTAATAAATGATCTTATTTTGACAATTGGAAACAA
ACAGGTTGAAATTAAACCGATGGAACCGCAAGCAAATCGTAATAATAATGACATGGCGAATAACAAGCGC
GGAATGGGTATGGGTTCAATGCAAGGTGGTCAATGGCCACAATGGGCCAATCCGAACACTGCGGGATGGC
CTGCATCTACCGGCTGGGGAGCTTGGCCTCAGGCACCTGGTGGGGCAGCAACTGCTACAAATTTATGGGA
TCAAGGAGCTAAGGTCTCCCTTTAGTGAGGGTTAATTCTCCCTATAGTGAGTCGTATTAGGATCCGGCGC
GCCTAGCATAACCCCTTGGGGCCTCTAAACGGGTCTTGAGGGGTTTTTTGACGCGTCGATTTCGGCCTAT
TGGTTAAAAAATGAGCTGATTTAACAAAAATTTAACGCGAATTTTAACAAAATTCAGGGCGCAAGGGCTG
CTAAAGGAAGCGGAACACGTAGAAAGCCAGTCCGCAGAAACGGTGCTGACCCCGGATGAATGTCAGCTAC
TGGGCTATCTGGACAAGGGAAAACGCAAGCGCAAAGAGAAAGCAGGTAGCTTGCAGTGGGCTTACATGGC
GATAGCTAGACTGGGCGGTTTTATGGACAGCAAGCGAACCGGAATTGCCAGCTGGGGCGCCCTCTGGTAA
GGTTGGGAAGCCCTGCAAAGTAAACTGGATGGCTTTCTTGCCGCCAATGATCTGATGGCGCAGGGGATCA
AGATCTGATCAAGAGACAGGATGAGGATCGTTTCGCATGATTGAACAAGATGGATTGCACGCAGGTTCTC
CGGCCGCTTGGGTGGAGAGGCTATTCGGCTATGACTGGGCACAACAGACAATCGGCTGCTCTGATGCCGC
CGTGTTCCGGCTGTCAGCGCAGGGGCGCCCGGTTCTTTTTGTCAAGACCGACCTGTCCGGTGCCCTGAAT
GAACTGCAGGACGAGGCAGCGCGGCTATCGTGGCTGGCCACGACGGGCGTTCCTTGCGCAGCTGTGCTCG
ACGTTGTCACTGAAGCGGGAAGGGACTGGCTGCTATTGGGCGAAGTGCCGGGGCAGGATCTCCTGTCATC
CCACCTTGCTCCTGCCGAGAAAGTATCCATCATGGCTGATGCAATGCGGCGGCTGCATACGCTTGATCCG
GCTACCTGCCCATTCGACCACCAAGCGAAACATCGCATCGAGCGAGCACGTACTCGGATGGAAGCCGGTC
TTGTCGATCAGGATGATCTGGACGAAGAGCATCAGGGGCTCGCGCCAGCCGAACTGTTCGCCAGGCTCAA
GGCGCGCATGCCCGACGGCGAGGATCTCGTCGTGACCCATGGCGATGCCTGCTTGCCGAATATCATGGTG
GAAAATGGCCGCTTTTCTGGATTCATCGACTGTGGCCGGCTGGGTGTGGCGGACCGCTATCAGGACATAG
CGTTGGCTACCCGTGATATTGCTGAAGAGCTTGGCGGCGAATGGGCTGACCGCTTCCTCGTGCTTTACGG
TATCGCCGCTCCCGATTCGCAGCGCATCGCCTTCTATCGCCTTCTTGACGAGTTCTTCTGAATTGAAAAA
GGAAGAGTATGAGTATTCAACATTTCCGTGTCGCCCTTATTCCCTTTTTTGCGGCATTTTGCCTTCCTGT
TTTTGCTCACCCAGAAACGCTGGTGAAAGTAAAAGATGCTGAAGATCAGTTGGGTGCACGAGTGGGTTAC
ATCGAACTGGATCTCAACAGCGGTAAGATCCTTGAGAGTTTTCGCCCCGAAGAACGTTTTCCAATGATGA
GCACTTTTAAAGTTCTGCTATGTGGCGCGGTATTATCCCGTATTGACGCCGGGCAAGAGCAACTCGGTCG
CCGCATACACTATTCTCAGAATGACTTGGTTGAGTACTCACCAGTCACAGAAAAGCATCTTACGGATGGC
ATGACAGTAAGAGAATTATGCAGTGCTGCCATAACCATGAGTGATAACACTGCGGCCAACTTACTTCTGA
CAACGATCGGAGGACCGAAGGAGCTAACCGCTTTTTTGCACAACATGGGGGATCATGTAACTCGCCTTGA
TCGTTGGGAACCGGAGCTGAATGAAGCCATACCAAACGACGAGCGTGACACCACGATGCCTGTAGCAATG
GCAACAACGTTGCGCAAACTATTAACTGGCGAACTACTTACTCTAGCTTCCCGGCAACAATTAATAGACT
GGATGGAGGCGGATAAAGTTGCAGGACCACTTCTGCGCTCGGCCCTTCCGGCTGGCTGGTTTATTGCTGA
TAAATCTGGAGCCGGTGAGCGTGGGTCTCGCGGTATCATTGCAGCACTGGGGCCAGATGGTAAGCCCTCC
CGTATCGTAGTTATCTACACGACGGGGAGCCAGGCAACTATGGATGAACGAAATAGACAGATCGCTGAGA
TAGGTGCCTCACTGATTAAGCATTGGTAACTGTCAGACCAAGTTTACTCATATATACTTTAGATTGATTT
AAAACTTCATTTTTAATTTAAAAGGATCTAGGTGAAGATCCTTTTTGATAATCTCATGACCAAAATCCCT
TAACGTGAGTTTTCGTTCCACTGAGCGTCAGACCCCGTAGAAAAGATCAAAGGATCTTCTTGAGATCCTT
TTTTTCTGCGCGTAATCTGCTGCTTGCAAACAAAAAAACCACCGCTACCAGCGGTGGTTTGTTTGCCGGA
TCAAGAGCTACCAACTCTTTTTCCGAAGGTAACTGGCTTCAGCAGAGCGCAGATACCAAATACTGTTCTT
CTAGTGTAGCCGTAGTTAGGCCACCACTTCAAGAACTCTGTAGCACCGCCTACATACCTCGCTCTGCTAA
TCCTGTTACCAGTGGCTGCTGCCAGTGGCGATAAGTCGTGTCTTACCGGGTTGGACTCAAGACGATAGTT
ACCGGATAAGGCGCAGCGGTCGGGCTGAACGGGGGGTTCGTGCACACAGCCCAGCTTGGAGCGAACGACC
TACACCGAACTGAGATACCTACAGCGTGAGCTATGAGAAAGCGCCACGCTTCCCGAAGGGAGAAAGGCGG
ACAGGTATCCGGTAAGCGGCAGGGTCGGAACAGGAGAGCGCACGAGGGAGCTTCCAGGGGGAAACGCCTG
GTATCTTTATAGTCCTGTCGGGTTTCGCCACCTCTGACTTGAGCGTCGATTTTTGTGATGCTCGTCAGGG
GGGCGGAGCCTATGGAAAAACGCCAGCAACGCGGCCTTTTTACGGTTCCTGGCCTTTTGCTGGCCTTTTG
CTCACATGTTCTTTCCTGCGTTATCCCCTGATTCTGTGGATAACCGTATTACCGCCTTTGAGTGAGCTGA
TACCGCTCGCCGCAGCCGAACGACCGAGCGCAGCGAGTCAGTGAGCGAGGAAGCACGCGT
Features (pLannotate 1.2.2; 12 found; start..end, strand, type, name):
      1..48      -  terminator     T7 terminator: transcription terminator for bacteriophage T7 RNA polymerase
     62..80      +  promoter       T7 promoter: promoter for bacteriophage T7 RNA polymerase
     84..102     +  promoter       SP6 promoter: promoter for bacteriophage SP6 RNA polymerase
    649..667     -  promoter       T3 promoter: promoter for bacteriophage T3 RNA polymerase
    671..689     -  promoter       T7 promoter: promoter for bacteriophage T7 RNA polymerase
    703..750     +  terminator     T7 terminator: transcription terminator for bacteriophage T7 RNA polymerase
    757..823     +  rep_origin     M13 ori (fragment): M13 bacteriophage origin of replication; arrow indicates direction of (+) strand synthesis
    826..1125    +  CDS            tnpA (fragment): TN5P_ECOLX - Also known as tnp. Experimental evidence at protein level: Swiss-Prot protein existence level 1. Mediates transposition of transposon Tn5 by a 'cut and paste' mechanism. First, the monomeric transposase binds the 19 bp inverted DNA repeats flanking the transposon. Then, dimerization of the DNA- bound transposase creates a synaptic DNA complex. After nicking of the first DNA strand, excision of the transposon proceeds through a series of intermediates. The transposase then mediates the insertion of the transposon at a new site by strand transfer. The activity of the wild- type tran
   1157..1948    +  CDS            neo: KKA2_KLEPN - Also known as kan, nptII. Experimental evidence at protein level: Swiss-Prot protein existence level 1. Resistance to kanamycin, neomycin, paromomycin, ribostamycin, butirosin and gentamicin B. From Klebsiella pneumoniae.
   1952..1968    +  promoter       AmpR promoter (fragment): bla
   1969..2829    +  CDS            AmpR: β-lactamase; bla; confers resistance to ampicillin, carbenicillin, and related antibiotics
   3000..3588    +  rep_origin     ori: high-copy-number ColE1/pMB1/pBR322/pUC origin of replication
