[The description below was written by a language model from this plasmid's Addgene catalogue record and pLannotate feature annotations shown in this document.]
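Description:
DAZAP2 is a 3,770-nt plasmid built on the pJC53.2 backbone and carrying a cDNA-derived fragment from the planarian Schmidtea mediterranea. Although the catalogue lists it as a bacterial expression vector, the depositor comments make clear that it was generated as a template for in vitro transcription and may not suit overexpression work. The record is internally inconsistent about the insert. The plasmid name and purpose line say DAZAP2, while the gene/insert field reads DAZAP1, and the feature table does not annotate the insert, so the discrepancy cannot be resolved from the information given. The insert was amplified from cDNA and may differ from reference sequences. The cloning sites are not recorded.

The annotated architecture is a symmetrical transcription cassette. An unannotated region of roughly 550 nt, which presumably holds the insert, is flanked on one side by T7 and SP6 promoters and on the other by T3 and T7 promoters, all pointing inward. A T7 terminator sits outside each promoter pair. With this layout, SP6 or T3 polymerase produces single-stranded transcripts of one or the other orientation, as needed for sense or antisense riboprobes. The opposing T7 promoters allow both strands to be transcribed at once to produce double-stranded RNA, with the terminators limiting read-through into the backbone. Such templates are generally used for in situ hybridization and RNA interference, which fits the associated study of germ cell gene function in planarians, although the record does not state the specific use.

Propagation in E. coli relies on a high-copy ColE1/pUC-type origin. Selection is listed as kanamycin, conferred by the neo (nptII) gene, and an intact beta-lactamase (AmpR) coding sequence is also annotated. A fragment of an M13 origin and a partial Tn5 transposase sequence are also detected, probably as backbone remnants.
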