Addgene plasmid #99766: DAZAP2
Purpose: Expresses S. meditearranea DAZAP2
Depositing lab: Phillip Newmark. Depositing organization: University of Illinois at Urbana-Champaign. Publication: A premeiotic function for boule in the planarian Schmidtea mediterranea. Iyer H, Issigonis M, Sharma PP, Extavour CG, Newmark PA. Proc Natl Acad Sci U S A. 2016 Jun 21;113(25):E3509-18. doi: 10.1073/pnas.1521341113. Epub 2016 Jun 2. PubMed 27330085.
Backbone
  Vector backbone: pJC53.2
  Vector type: Bacterial Expression
Growth in bacteria
  Bacterial resistance: Kanamycin, 50 μg/mL
  Growth temperature: 37°C
  Growth strain: DH5alpha
  Copy number: Unknown
Gene/Insert
  Gene/Insert name: DAZAP1
  Cloning method: Restriction Enzyme; 5′ cloning site unknown (unknown if destroyed); 3′ cloning site unknown (unknown if destroyed)
Terms and licenses: Academic/Nonprofit Terms; Industry Terms: Not Available to Industry
Depositor comments: Addgene Note: These plasmids were generated for in vitro transcription and may not be suitable for overexpression studies. The inserts were amplified from cDNA and may differ from NCBI reference sequences.
How to cite: DAZAP2 was a gift from Phillip Newmark (Addgene plasmid # 99766 ; http://n2t.net/addgene:99766 ; RRID:Addgene_99766)
